Addgene plasmid #111151: Col1A2:TFPnls-T2a-mErt-Cre-Ert
Purpose: Fibroblasts specific inducible Cre
Depositing lab: Elly Tanaka. Depositing organization: Research Institute of Molecular Pathology (IMP).
Backbone
  Vector backbone: Sce based vector
  Vector type: Cre/Lox
Growth in bacteria
  Bacterial resistance: Ampicillin, 100 μg/mL
  Growth temperature: 37°C
  Growth strain: DH5alpha
  Copy number: High Copy
Gene/Insert
  Gene/Insert name: TFPnls-T2a-mErt-Cre-Ert (alt name: Mouse Col1A2 Enhancer)
  Species: M. musculus (mouse)
  Insert size (bp): 1550
  Mutation: wt
  Promoter: Col1A2
  Cloning method: Restriction Enzyme; 5′ cloning site Unknown (unknown if destroyed); 3′ cloning site Unknown (unknown if destroyed)
  Sequencing primers: 5′ M13-fwd
Terms and licenses: Academic/Nonprofit Terms; Industry Terms: Not Available to Industry
How to cite: Col1A2:TFPnls-T2a-mErt-Cre-Ert was a gift from Elly Tanaka (Addgene plasmid # 111151 ; http://n2t.net/addgene:111151 ; RRID:Addgene_111151)
