[The description below was written by a language model from this plasmid's Addgene catalogue record, the feature table of its GenBank file and pLannotate feature annotations shown in this document.]
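Description:
Col1A2:TFPnls-T2a-mErt-Cre-Ert is a 9,985 bp Cre/Lox transgenesis plasmid intended to give fibroblast-specific, ligand-inducible Cre activity. The backbone is catalogued as an "Sce based vector", and its annotated features are those of a pBluescript-type plasmid: a high-copy ColE1/pUC origin, an f1 phage origin, an ampicillin resistance gene with its own promoter, lacZα and lac promoter remnants, and flanking T7 and T3 promoters. The name implies I-SceI meganuclease sites of the kind used to aid genomic integration, but no such sites are annotated in either feature table, and the record does not name a target organism.

The catalogue lists Col1A2 as the promoter and a mouse Col1A2 enhancer of 1,550 bp as the insert. This regulatory DNA is not annotated, though it presumably lies in the unannotated stretch between the T7 promoter and the chimeric intron. Downstream come a chimeric β-globin/immunoglobulin intron, a rabbit β-globin intron fragment and a Kozak sequence, followed by a single open reading frame. That frame encodes mTFP1 (teal fluorescent protein) fused to three tandem SV40 nuclear localization signals, a T2A peptide, and then Cre flanked on both sides by estrogen receptor ligand-binding domains. The C-terminal one is annotated as ERT2, and the N-terminal one is detected only as a human ESR1 fragment. A rabbit β-globin polyadenylation signal ends the unit.

T2A ribosomal skipping yields two proteins, so expressing cells are marked by nuclear teal fluorescence. The doubly ER-fused Cre stays inactive until a ligand such as tamoxifen releases it to recombine loxP-flanked targets. The design suits temporally controlled recombination and lineage tracing in Col1A2-expressing fibroblasts.
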