LOCUS       Exported 9985 bp ds-DNA circular SYN 12-MAY-2021
DEFINITION  Fibroblasts specific inducible Cre.
ACCESSION   .
VERSION     .
KEYWORDS    Col1A2:TFPnls-T2a-mErt-Cre-Ert
SOURCE      synthetic DNA construct
  ORGANISM  synthetic DNA construct
REFERENCE   1 (bases 1 to 9985)
  TITLE     Cre-inducible plasmids
REFERENCE   2 (bases 1 to 9985)
  AUTHORS   .
  TITLE     Direct Submission
  JOURNAL   Exported May 12, 2021 from SnapGene Server 1.1.58
            http://www.snapgene.com
FEATURES             Location/Qualifiers
     source          1..9985
                     /organism="synthetic DNA construct"
                     /mol_type="other DNA"
     rep_origin      complement(2..457)
                     /direction=LEFT
                     /label=f1 ori
                     /note="f1 bacteriophage origin of replication; arrow
                     indicates direction of (+) strand synthesis"
     primer_bind     complement(139..160)
                     /label=F1ori-F
                     /note="F1 origin, forward primer"
     primer_bind     351..370
                     /label=F1ori-R
                     /note="F1 origin, reverse primer"
     primer_bind     584..606
                     /label=M13/pUC Forward
                     /note="In lacZ gene"
     primer_bind     598..615
                     /label=M13 Forward
                     /note="In lacZ gene. Also called M13-F20 or M13 (-21)
                     Forward"
     primer_bind     599..615
                     /label=M13 fwd
                     /note="common sequencing primer, one of multiple similar
                     variants"
     primer_bind     648..667
                     /label=T7
                     /note="T7 promoter, forward primer"
     promoter        648..666
                     /label=T7 promoter
                     /note="promoter for bacteriophage T7 RNA polymerase"
     primer_bind     complement(2452..2468)
                     /label=KS primer
                     /note="common sequencing primer, one of multiple similar
                     variants"
     primer_bind     complement(2453..2469)
                     /label=pBluescriptKS
                     /note="For pBluescript vector"
     intron          2940..3072
                     /label=chimeric intron
                     /note="chimera between introns from human beta-globin and
                     immunoglobulin heavy chain genes"
     primer_bind     3055..3074
                     /label=pMT2-F
                     /note="Synthetic intron, forward primer"
     primer_bind     3169..3188
                     /label=pCAG-F
                     /note="Rabbit beta-globin intron, for pCAG plasmids,
                     forward primer"
     regulatory      3236..3245
                     /regulatory_class="other"
                     /note="vertebrate consensus sequence for strong initiation
                     of translation (Kozak, 1987)"
     CDS             3242..3949
                     /codon_start=1
                     /product="monomeric teal (cyan) fluorescent protein (Ai et
                     al., 2006)"
                     /label=mTFP1
                     /note="mammalian codon-optimized"
                     /translation="MVSKGEETTMGVIKPDMKIKLKMEGNVNGHAFVIEGEGEGKPYDG
                     TNTINLEVKEGAPLPFSYDILTTAFAYGNRAFTKYPDDIPNYFKQSFPEGYSWERTMTF
                     EDKGIVKVKSDISMEEDSFIYEIHLKGENFPPNGPVMQKKTTGWDASTERMYVRDGVLK
                     GDVKHKLLLEGGGHHRVDFKTIYRAKKAVKLPDYHFVDHRIEILNHDKDYNKVTVYESA
                     VARNSTDGMDELYK"
     CDS             3974..3994
                     /codon_start=1
                     /product="nuclear localization signal of SV40 (simian virus
                     40) large T antigen"
                     /label=SV40 NLS
                     /translation="PKKKRKV"
     CDS             3998..4018
                     /codon_start=1
                     /product="nuclear localization signal of SV40 (simian virus
                     40) large T antigen"
                     /label=SV40 NLS
                     /translation="PKKKRKV"
     CDS             4022..4042
                     /codon_start=1
                     /product="nuclear localization signal of SV40 (simian virus
                     40) large T antigen"
                     /label=SV40 NLS
                     /translation="PKKKRKV"
     CDS             4064..4117
                     /codon_start=1
                     /product="2A peptide from Thosea asigna virus capsid
                     protein"
                     /label=T2A
                     /note="Eukaryotic ribosomes fail to insert a peptide bond
                     between the Gly and Pro residues, yielding separate
                     polypeptides."
                     /translation="EGRGSLLTCGDVEENPGP"
     CDS             5072..6094
                     /codon_start=1
                     /product="site-specific recombinase"
                     /label=Cre
                     /note="Cre is a site-specific recombinase from
                     bacteriophage P1. Recombination occurs at loxP sequences."
                     /translation="NLLTVHQNLPALPVDATSDEVRKNLMDMFRDRQAFSEHTWKMLLS
                     VCRSWAAWCKLNNRKWFPAEPEDVRDYLLYLQARGLAVKTIQQHLGQLNMLHRRSGLPR
                     PSDSNAVSLVMRRIRKENVDAGERAKQALAFERTDFDQVRSLMENSDRCQDIRNLAFLG
                     IAYNTLLRIAEIARIRVKDISRTDGGRMLIHIGRTKTLVSTAGVEKALSLGVTKLVERW
                     ISVSGVADDPNNYLFCRVRKNGVAAPSATSQLSTRALEGIFEATHRLIYGAKDDSGQRY
                     LAWSGHSARVGAARDMARAGVSIPEIMQAGGWTNVNIVMNYIRNLDSETGAMVRLLEDG
                     D"
     CDS             6107..7042
                     /codon_start=1
                     /product="mutated ligand-binding domain of the human
                     estrogen receptor (Feil et al., 1997)"
                     /label=ERT2
                     /translation="AGDMRAANLWPSPLMIKRSKKNSLALSLTADQMVSALLDAEPPIL
                     YSEYDPTRPFSEASMMGLLTNLADRELVHMINWAKRVPGFVDLTLHDQVHLLECAWLEI
                     LMIGLVWRSMEHPVKLLFAPNLLLDRNQGKCVEGMVEIFDMLLATSSRFRMMNLQGEEF
                     VCLKSIILLNSGVYTFLSSTLKSLEEKDHIHRVLDKITDTLIHLMAKAGLTLQQQHQRL
                     AQLLLILSHIRHMSNKGMEHLYSMKCKNVVPLYDLLLEAADAHRLHAPTSRGGASVEET
                     DQSHLATAGSTSSHSLQKYYITGEAEGFPAT"
     primer_bind     complement(7132..7151)
                     /label=Bglob-pA-R
                     /note="Rabbit beta-globin polyA region, reverse primer"
     polyA_signal    7197..7252
                     /label=-beta-globin poly(A) signal
                     /note="rabbit beta-globin polyadenylation signal (Gil and
                     Proudfoot, 1987)"
     primer_bind     complement(7251..7270)
                     /label=rbglobpA-R
                     /note="Rabbit beta-globin polyA, reverse primer. Also
                     called rb-glob-pA-term-R"
     primer_bind     complement(7773..7793)
                     /label=T3
                     /note="T3 promoter, forward primer"
     promoter        complement(7773..7791)
                     /label=T3 promoter
                     /note="promoter for bacteriophage T3 RNA polymerase"
     primer_bind     complement(7835..7851)
                     /label=M13 rev
                     /note="common sequencing primer, one of multiple similar
                     variants"
     primer_bind     complement(7835..7851)
                     /label=M13 Reverse
                     /note="In lacZ gene. Also called M13-rev"
     primer_bind     complement(7848..7870)
                     /label=M13/pUC Reverse
                     /note="In lacZ gene"
     protein_bind    7859..7875
                     /label=lac operator
                     /bound_moiety="lac repressor encoded by lacI"
                     /note="The lac repressor binds to the lac operator to
                     inhibit transcription in E. coli. This inhibition can be
                     relieved by adding lactose or
                     isopropyl-beta-D-thiogalactopyranoside (IPTG)."
     promoter        complement(7883..7913)
                     /label=lac promoter
                     /note="promoter for the E. coli lac operon"
     protein_bind    7928..7949
                     /label=CAP binding site
                     /bound_moiety="E. coli catabolite activator protein"
                     /note="CAP binding activates transcription in the presence
                     of cAMP."
     primer_bind     complement(8066..8083)
                     /label=L4440
                     /note="L4440 vector, forward primer"
     rep_origin      complement(8237..8825)
                     /direction=LEFT
                     /label=ori
                     /note="high-copy-number ColE1/pMB1/pBR322/pUC origin of
                     replication"
     primer_bind     complement(8317..8336)
                     /label=pBR322ori-F
                     /note="pBR322 origin, forward primer"
     CDS             complement(8996..9856)
                     /codon_start=1
                     /gene="bla"
                     /product="beta-lactamase"
                     /label=AmpR
                     /note="confers resistance to ampicillin, carbenicillin, and
                     related antibiotics"
                     /translation="MSIQHFRVALIPFFAAFCLPVFAHPETLVKVKDAEDQLGARVGYI
                     ELDLNSGKILESFRPEERFPMMSTFKVLLCGAVLSRIDAGQEQLGRRIHYSQNDLVEYS
                     PVTEKHLTDGMTVRELCSAAITMSDNTAANLLLTTIGGPKELTAFLHNMGDHVTRLDRW
                     EPELNEAIPNDERDTTMPVAMATTLRKLLTGELLTLASRQQLIDWMEADKVAGPLLRSA
                     LPAGWFIADKSGAGERGSRGIIAALGPDGKPSRIVVIYTTGSQATMDERNRQIAEIGAS
                     LIKHW"
     primer_bind     9619..9638
                     /label=Amp-R
                     /note="Ampicillin resistance gene, reverse primer"
     promoter        complement(9857..9961)
                     /gene="bla"
                     /label=AmpR promoter
ORIGIN
        1 taaattgtaa gcgttaatat tttgttaaaa ttcgcgttaa atttttgtta aatcagctca
       61 ttttttaacc aataggccga aatcggcaaa atcccttata aatcaaaaga atagaccgag
      121 atagggttga gtgttgttcc agtttggaac aagagtccac tattaaagaa cgtggactcc
      181 aacgtcaaag gnnnnnnnnn nnnnnnnnnn nnnnnnnnnn nnnnnnnnnn nnnnnnnnnn
      241 tnnnnnnnnn nnnnnnnnnn nnnnnnnnnn nnnnnnnnnn nnnnnnnnnn nnnnnnnnnn
      301 nnnnnnnnnn nnnnnnnnnn nnnnnnnnnn nngnnnnnnn nnnnnnnnnn nnnnnnnnnn
      361 nnnnnnnnnn nnnnnnnnnn nnnnnnnnnn nnnnnnnnnn nnnnnnnnnn nnnnnnnnnn
      421 nnnnnnnnnn nnnnnnnnnn nnnnnnnnnn nnnnnnnccc attcgccatt caggctgcgc
      481 aactgttggg aagggcgatc ggtgcgggcc tcttcgctat tacgccagct ggcgaaaggg
      541 ggatgtgctg caaggcgatt aagttgggta acgccagggt tttcccagtc acgacgttgt
      601 aaaacgacgg ccagtgagcg cgtagggata acagggtaat gcgcgcgtaa tacgactcac
      661 tatagggcga attgggtacc cagaggtgta aagtacttga gtaattttac ttgattactg
      721 tacttaagta ttatttttgg ggatttttac tttacttgag tacaattaaa aatcaatact
      781 tttactttta cttaattaca tttttttaga aaaaaaagta ctttttactc cttacaattt
      841 tatttacagt caaaaagtac ttattttttg gagatcactt gggcccggct cgagcatgca
      901 cgcgtgaatt ccccaatttt tctctgtgaa tctcctccca cacacacacc ctttttctcc
      961 tgggcttcag catccatcgt aactagttag ctccactcac attatccact attttactca
     1021 aaatgcgagg attactcttt gctttatctt caagagaagt ggagagagcc agacaaagga
     1081 agaagaggga gaacaggaga ggagatgagg ggggagatta gaatggggta agggagagaa
     1141 caggagctga gaagagcggg agagggggag agaaggattc agacattcta aactctcttc
     1201 ctgagtgcta tttaaagcag tttccaacct ggagagaatg taatgcacag ttcctccatg
     1261 tgtttagtta aggacctcat gagtcttgtg gatttctcca caacctaagt ggttattatg
     1321 ctgacccgag ggtgtgccat ttggtgggac acttcatctt attgtccctg tttatgtgta
     1381 gcaagcaagt tcagttctgt aagacactga ttagaggggc aggaaaattg ttctctactg
     1441 tgccttgtgt acagcaagaa gctgtccagt gttgttcaca taattgaatg tgtggaactt
     1501 cccagcttgc aggtggggtc ttcagttcta cctcagtctc tttgggagac taccacaact
     1561 caccttgagt aattagaaaa cagcacagaa gtggctgcgc ttcctgaaga ctacaaagga
     1621 gctgttgcct gcttctctta actccatctt gggctcagct gacccaaaag cggctgtctt
     1681 tgtttacacc agatttcaac tttgcaggca atcttactaa gcagagggag gcagtggggg
     1741 atggtattgg gggtgagtta cttagtccaa gtcccagagc tgagggtgag ggagatgctg
     1801 tactttctta ccagctgtta tgcatcaaga agaggcaggc ttgtgtaacc ctttcttctc
     1861 ctgcacgttt caagcaaaag ccaggcactc actgagtttt gtaaagattt tcccgtgaag
     1921 acatacacac agcgtaattc catgcaataa tttctgtgta aagcccttag tgcagtgtac
     1981 cattgtttgt gtctgggtct tgaattgtca caattaagtg tgagcacaca cacaatgtgc
     2041 tctttagcca aagtcataac actgctacct gcttcccttt gaaagaaaac agccatcttc
     2101 tcaggaaatg taagggggca aggggtgggg gttaggggga aggacaagat tgtaaaaagc
     2161 caaaagccta gggcttggag ctgctttggc caagcctaga atctatttaa atgcccttcc
     2221 ctgaagggtt aagtgtggaa cacctcccag gaaatgacaa atggccagag ttctgcccac
     2281 tcccttcccc ccatcttcca gacatcaaat acttaggaac tgtttggctt gaaatggttc
     2341 ctgagactca tactcacaga acacattctt tttactctcc tcccccagcc cagtacaggc
     2401 tggaggtggc tggcgggggt agggggggat gggtgaaggg ggcaagctta tcgataccgt
     2461 cgacctcgag gttctagagc ttggatctgt aaagagccca cgtaggtgtc ctaaagtgct
     2521 tccaaacttg gcaagggcga gagagggcgg gtggctgggg agggcggagg tatgcagaca
     2581 gggagtcaga gttccccctc gaaagcctca aaagtgtcca cgtcctcaaa aagaatggaa
     2641 ccaatttaag aagccccgta gccacgtccc tcccccctcg gctccccccc ctgctccccc
     2701 gcagtctcct cccagcactg agtcccgggc ccctagccct agccctccca ttggtggaga
     2761 cgtttttgga ggcaccctcc ggctggggaa acttttccca tataaataag gcaggtctgg
     2821 gctttattat tttagcacca cggcagcagg aggtttcgac taagttggag ggaacggtcc
     2881 acgattgcca aggaattcga attttaagct gcagaagttg gtcgtgaggc actgggcagg
     2941 taagtatcaa ggttacaaga caggtttaag gagaccaata gaaactgggc ttgtcgagac
     3001 agagaagact cttgcgtttc tgataggcac ctattggtct tactgacatc cactttgcct
     3061 ttctctccac aggtgtccac tcccagttca attacagctc ttaaaattcc gccactagag
     3121 cctctgctaa ccatgttcat gccttcttct ctttcctaca gctcctgggc aacgtgctgg
     3181 ttattgtgct gtctcatcat tttggcaaag aattattccg ctagcgctac cggtcgccac
     3241 catggtgagc aagggcgagg agaccacaat gggcgtaatc aagcccgaca tgaagatcaa
     3301 gctgaagatg gagggcaacg tgaatggcca cgccttcgtg atcgagggcg agggcgaggg
     3361 caagccctac gacggcacca acaccatcaa cctggaggtg aaggagggag cccccctgcc
     3421 cttctcctac gacattctga ccaccgcgtt cgcctacggc aacagggcct tcaccaagta
     3481 ccccgacgac atccccaact acttcaagca gtccttcccc gagggctact cttgggagcg
     3541 caccatgacc ttcgaggaca agggcatcgt gaaggtgaag tccgacatct ccatggagga
     3601 ggactccttc atctacgaga tacacctcaa gggcgagaac ttccccccca acggccccgt
     3661 gatgcagaag aagaccaccg gctgggacgc ctccaccgag aggatgtacg tgcgcgacgg
     3721 cgtgctgaag ggcgacgtca agcacaagct gctgctggag ggcggcggcc accaccgcgt
     3781 tgacttcaag accatctaca gggccaagaa ggcggtgaag ctgcccgact atcactttgt
     3841 ggaccaccgc atcgagatcc tgaaccacga caaggactac aacaaggtga ccgtttacga
     3901 gagcgccgtg gcccgcaatt ccaccgacgg catggacgag ctgtacaagt ccggactcag
     3961 atctcgagct gatccaaaaa agaagagaaa ggtagatcca aaaaagaaga gaaaggtaga
     4021 tccaaaaaag aagagaaagg taggatccac cggatctaga cccgagggca gaggaagtct
     4081 tctaacatgc ggtgacgtgg aggagaatcc cggcccacta gtcatggccg gcgatatgag
     4141 agccgctaac ctgtggccct ccccactgat gatcaagaga agcaagaaga actccctggc
     4201 cctgagcctg accgctgatc agatggtgtc cgccctgctg gacgccgagc cccctatcct
     4261 gtacagcgag tacgacccca ccaggccctt cagcgaggcc agcatgatgg gactgctgac
     4321 aaacctggcc gatcgcgaac tggtgcatat gatcaattgg gccaagcgcg tgcccggatt
     4381 cgtggacctg acactgcacg accaggtgca cctgctggaa tgcgcttggc tggaaattct
     4441 gatgatcggc ctcgtgtggc ggagcatgga acatcctgtg aagctgctgt tcgcccccaa
     4501 tctgctgctg gaccgcaacc agggcaaatg cgtggaaggg atggtcgaaa tctttgatat
     4561 gctgctcgcc accagcagca ggttcagaat gatgaacctc cagggcgaag agttcgtctg
     4621 cctgaagtcc atcatcctgc tgaacagcgg cgtgtacacc ttcctgtcct ctaccctgaa
     4681 gtccctcgag gaaaaggatc acatccacag ggtgctggat aagatcaccg ataccctgat
     4741 ccatctcatg gctaaggccg gactcacact ccagcagcag catcagagac tcgctcagct
     4801 gctgctgatc ctgagccaca tccgccacat gtccaacaag ggaatggaac acctctactc
     4861 tatgaagtgt aaaaacgtcg tccccctgta cgatctgctg ctcgaggccg ccgatgccca
     4921 cagactgcac gcccctacaa gcagaggcgg cgctagcgtg gaagagacag accagtccca
     4981 cctggccacc gccggcagca caagcagcca cagcctgcag aagtactata tcaccggcga
     5041 ggccgagggc ttccccgcta cagctgtcga caatttactg accgtacacc aaaatttgcc
     5101 tgcattaccg gtcgatgcaa cgagtgatga ggttcgcaag aacctgatgg acatgttcag
     5161 ggatcgccag gcgttttctg agcatacctg gaaaatgctt ctgtccgttt gccggtcgtg
     5221 ggcggcatgg tgcaagttga ataaccggaa atggtttccc gcagaacctg aagatgttcg
     5281 cgattatctt ctatatcttc aggcgcgcgg tctggcagta aaaactatcc agcaacattt
     5341 gggccagcta aacatgcttc atcgtcggtc cgggctgcca cgaccaagtg acagcaatgc
     5401 tgtttcactg gttatgcggc ggatccgaaa agaaaacgtt gatgccggtg aacgtgcaaa
     5461 acaggctcta gcgttcgaac gcactgattt cgaccaggtt cgttcactca tggaaaatag
     5521 cgatcgctgc caggatatac gtaatctggc atttctgggg attgcttata acaccctgtt
     5581 acgtatagcc gaaattgcca ggatcagggt taaagatatc tcacgtactg acggtgggag
     5641 aatgttaatc catattggca gaacgaaaac gctggttagc accgcaggtg tagagaaggc
     5701 acttagcctg ggggtaacta aactggtcga gcgatggatt tccgtctctg gtgtagctga
     5761 tgatccgaat aactacctgt tttgccgggt cagaaaaaat ggtgttgccg cgccatctgc
     5821 caccagccag ctatcaactc gcgccctgga agggattttt gaagcaactc atcgattgat
     5881 ttacggcgct aaggatgact ccggtcagag atacctggcc tggtctggac acagtgcccg
     5941 tgtcggagcc gcgcgagata tggcccgcgc tggagtttca ataccggaga tcatgcaagc
     6001 tggtggctgg accaatgtaa atattgtcat gaactatatc cgtaacctgg atagtgaaac
     6061 aggggcaatg gtgcgcctgc tggaagatgg cgatctcgag ccatctgctg gagacatgag
     6121 agctgccaac ctttggccaa gcccgctcat gatcaaacgc tctaagaaga acagcctggc
     6181 cttgtccctg acggccgacc agatggtcag tgccttgttg gatgctgagc cccccatact
     6241 ctattccgag tatgatccta ccagaccctt cagtgaagct tcgatgatgg gcttactgac
     6301 caacctggca gacagggagc tggttcacat gatcaactgg gcgaagaggg tgccaggctt
     6361 tgtggatttg accctccatg atcaggtcca ccttctagaa tgtgcctggc tagagatcct
     6421 gatgattggt ctcgtctggc gctccatgga gcacccagtg aagctactgt ttgctcctaa
     6481 cttgctcttg gacaggaacc agggaaaatg tgtagagggc atggtggaga tcttcgacat
     6541 gctgctggct acatcatctc ggttccgcat gatgaatctg cagggagagg agtttgtgtg
     6601 cctcaaatct attattttgc ttaattctgg agtgtacaca tttctgtcca gcaccctgaa
     6661 gtctctggaa gagaaggacc atatccaccg agtcctggac aagatcacag acactttgat
     6721 ccacctgatg gccaaggcag gcctgaccct gcagcagcag caccagcggc tggcccagct
     6781 cctcctcatc ctctcccaca tcaggcacat gagtaacaaa ggcatggagc atctgtacag
     6841 catgaagtgc aagaacgtgg tgcccctcta tgacctgctg ctggaggcgg cggacgccca
     6901 ccgcctacat gcgcccacta gccgtggagg ggcatccgtg gaggagacgg accaaagcca
     6961 cttggccact gcgggctcta cttcatcgca ttccttgcaa aagtattaca tcacggggga
     7021 ggcagagggt ttccctgcca cagcttaaga tatcactcct caggtgcagg ctgcctatca
     7081 gaaggtggtg gctggtgtgg ccaatgccct ggctcacaaa taccactgag atctttttcc
     7141 ctctgccaaa aattatgggg acatcatgaa gccccttgag catctgactt ctggctaata
     7201 aaggaaattt attttcattg caatagtgtg ttggaatttt ttgtgtctct cactcggaag
     7261 gacatatggg agggcaaatc atttaaaaca tcagaatgag catttggttt agagtttggc
     7321 aacatatgcc catatgctgg ctgccatgaa caaaggttgg ctataaagag gtcatcagta
     7381 tatgaaacag ccccctgctg tccattcctt attccataga aaagccttga cttgaggtta
     7441 gatttttttt atattttgtt ttgtgttatt tttttcttta acatccctaa aattttcctt
     7501 acatgtttta ctagccagat ttttcctcct ctcctgacta ctcccagtca tagctgtccc
     7561 tcttctctta tgaagatccc tcgaccagcg gccgctaata ctcaagtaca attttaatgg
     7621 agtacttttt tacttttact caagtaagat tctagccaga tacttttact tttaattgag
     7681 taaaattttc cctaagtact tgtactttca cttgagtaaa atttttgagt actttttaca
     7741 cctctgccgc ggtggagctc cagcttttgt tccctttagt gagggttaat tgcgcgcatt
     7801 accctgttat ccctacgcgc ttggcgtaat catggtcata gctgtttcct gtgtgaaatt
     7861 gttatccgct cacaattcca cacaacatac gagccggaag cataaagtgt aaagcctggg
     7921 gtgcctaatg agtgagctaa ctcacattaa ttgcgttgcg ctcactgccc gctttccagt
     7981 cgggaaacct gtcgtgccag ctgcattaat gaatcggcca acgcgcgggg agaggcggtt
     8041 tgcgtattgg gcgctcttcc gcttcctcgc tcactgactc gctgcgctcg gtcgttcggc
     8101 tgcggcgagc ggtatcagct cactcaaagg cggtaatacg gttatccaca gaatcagggg
     8161 ataacgcagg aaagaacatg tgagcaaaag gccagcaaaa ggccaggaac cgtaaaaagg
     8221 ccgcgttgct ggcgtttttc cataggctcc gcccccctga cgagcatcac aaaaatcgac
     8281 gctcaagtca gaggtggcga aacccgacag gactataaag ataccaggcg tttccccctg
     8341 gaagctccct cgtgcgctct cctgttccga ccctgccgct taccggatac ctgtccgcct
     8401 ttctcccttc gggaagcgtg gcgctttctc atagctcacg ctgtaggtat ctcagttcgg
     8461 tgtaggtcgt tcgctccaag ctgggctgtg tgcacgaacc ccccgttcag cccgaccgct
     8521 gcgccttatc cggtaactat cgtcttgagt ccaacccggt aagacacgac ttatcgccac
     8581 tggcagcagc cactggtaac aggattagca gagcgaggta tgtaggcggt gctacagagt
     8641 tcttgaagtg gtggcctaac tacggctaca ctagaagaac agtatttggt atctgcgctc
     8701 tgctgaagcc agttaccttc ggaaaaagag ttggtagctc ttgatccggc aaacaaacca
     8761 ccgctggtag cggtggtttt tttgtttgca agcagcagat tacgcgcaga aaaaaaggat
     8821 ctcaagaaga tcctttgatc ttttctacgg ggtctgacgc tcagtggaac gaaaactcac
     8881 gttaagggat tttggtcatg agattatcaa aaaggatctt cacctagatc cttttaaatt
     8941 aaaaatgaag ttttaaatca atctaaagta tatatgagta aacttggtct gacagttacc
     9001 aatgcttaat cagtgaggca cctatctcag cgatctgtct atttcgttca tccatagttg
     9061 cctgactccc cgtcgtgtag ataactacga tacgggaggg cttaccatct ggccccagtg
     9121 ctgcaatgat accgcgagac ccacgctcac cggctccaga tttatcagca ataaaccagc
     9181 cagccggaag ggccgagcgc agaagtggtc ctgcaacttt atccgcctcc atccagtcta
     9241 ttaattgttg ccgggaagct agagtaagta gttcgccagt taatagtttg cgcaacgttg
     9301 ttgccattgc tacaggcatc gtggtgtcac gctcgtcgtt tggtatggct tcattcagct
     9361 ccggttccca acgatcaagg cgagttacat gatcccccat gttgtgcaaa aaagcggtta
     9421 gctccttcgg tcctccgatc gttgtcagaa gtaagttggc cgcagtgtta tcactcatgg
     9481 ttatggcagc actgcataat tctcttactg tcatgccatc cgtaagatgc ttttctgtga
     9541 ctggtgagta ctcaaccaag tcattctgag aatagtgtat gcggcgaccg agttgctctt
     9601 gcccggcgtc aatacgggat aataccgcgc cacatagcag aactttaaaa gtgctcatca
     9661 ttggaaaacg ttcttcgggg cgaaaactct caaggatctt accgctgttg agatccagtt
     9721 cgatgtaacc cactcgtgca cccaactgat cttcagcatc ttttactttc accagcgttt
     9781 ctgggtgagc aaaaacagga aggcaaaatg ccgcaaaaaa gggaataagg gcgacacgga
     9841 aatgttgaat actcatactc ttcctttttc aatattattg aagcatttat cagggttatt
     9901 gtctcatgag cggatacata tttgaatgta tttagaaaaa taaacaaata ggggttccgc
     9961 gcacatttcc ccgaaaagtg ccacc
//
