Features (pLannotate 1.2.2; 24 found; start..end, strand, type, name):
     30..458     -  rep_origin     f1 ori (sequence partly withheld): f1 bacteriophage origin of replication; arrow indicates direction of (+) strand synthesis
    463..618     -  CDS            lacZα (fragment): LacZα fragment of β-galactosidase; lacZ fragment
    649..667     +  promoter       T7 promoter: promoter for bacteriophage T7 RNA polymerase
   2444..2472    +  misc_feature   MCS (fragment): pBluescript multiple cloning site
   2941..3073    +  intron         chimeric intron: chimera between introns from human β-globin and immunoglobulin heavy chain genes
   3122..3162    +  intron         β-globin intron (fragment): intron from rabbit β-globin gene
   3243..3950    +  CDS            mTFP1: mTFP1 is a basic (constitutively fluorescent) cyan fluorescent protein published in 2006, derived from Clavularia sp.. It has low acid sensitivity.
   3951..3971    +  misc_feature   MCS (fragment): multiple cloning site
   3975..3995    +  CDS            SV40 NLS: nuclear localization signal of SV40 (simian virus 40) large T antigen
   3999..4019    +  CDS            SV40 NLS: nuclear localization signal of SV40 (simian virus 40) large T antigen
   4023..4043    +  CDS            SV40 NLS: nuclear localization signal of SV40 (simian virus 40) large T antigen
   4128..5063    +  CDS            ESR1 (fragment): ESR1_HUMAN - Also known as ESR, NR3A1. Experimental evidence at protein level: Swiss-Prot protein existence level 1. [Isoform 3]: Involved in activation of NOS3 and endothelial nitric oxide production (PubMed:21937726). Isoforms lacking one or several functional domains are thought to modulate transcriptional activity by competitive ligand or DNA binding and/or heterodimerization with the full-length receptor (PubMed:10970861). Binds to ERE and inhibits isoform 1 (PubMed:10970861). From Homo sapiens (Human).
   5072..6095    +  CDS            Cre (fragment): site-specific recombinase Cre is a site-specific recombinase from bacteriophage P1. Recombination occurs at loxP sequences.
   6108..7043    +  CDS            ERT2: mutated ligand-binding domain of the human estrogen receptor (Feil et al., 1997)
   7056..7127    +  CDS            HBB (fragment): HBB_PONPY - Experimental evidence at transcript level: Swiss-Prot protein existence level 2. Involved in oxygen transport from the lung to the various peripheral tissues. From Pongo pygmaeus (Bornean orangutan).
   7198..7253    +  polyA_signal   β-globin poly(A) signal: rabbit β-globin polyadenylation signal (Gil and Proudfoot, 1987)
   7774..7792    -  promoter       T3 promoter: promoter for bacteriophage T3 RNA polymerase
   7860..7876    -  protein_bind   lac operator: The lac repressor binds to the lac operator to inhibit transcription in E. coli. This inhibition can be relieved by adding lactose or isopropyl-β-D-thiogalactopyranoside (IPTG). lac repressor encoded by lacI
   7884..7914    -  promoter       lac promoter: promoter for the E. coli lac operon
   7929..7950    -  protein_bind   CAP binding site: CAP binding activates transcription in the presence of cAMP. E. coli catabolite activator protein
   7963..8055    -  CDS            lacI (fragment): lac repressor; lacI; The lac repressor binds to the lac operator to inhibit transcription in E. coli. This inhibition can be relieved by adding lactose or isopropyl-β-D-thiogalactopyranoside (IPTG).
   8238..8826    -  rep_origin     ori: high-copy-number ColE1/pMB1/pBR322/pUC origin of replication
   8997..9857    -  CDS            AmpR: β-lactamase; bla; confers resistance to ampicillin, carbenicillin, and related antibiotics
   9858..9962    -  promoter       AmpR promoter: bla
>Addgene plasmid #111151 | Col1A2:TFPnls-T2a-mErt-Cre-Ert | depositor full sequence | sequence record 209024 | Full Sequence
CTAAATTGTAAGCGTTAATATTTTGTTAAAATTCGCGTTAAATTTTTGTTAAATCAGCTCATTTTTTAAC
CAATAGGCCGAAATCGGCAAAATCCCTTATAAATCAAAAGAATAGACCGAGATAGGGTTGAGTGTTGTTC
CAGTTTGGAACAAGAGTCCACTATTAAAGAACGTGGACTCCAACGTCAAAGG
[49 nt withheld, positions 193-241]
T
[91 nt withheld, positions 243-333]
G
[124 nt withheld, positions 335-458]
CCCATTCGCCATTCAGGCTGCGCAACTGTTGGGAAGGGCGATCGGTGCGGGCCTCTTCGCTATTACGCCA
GCTGGCGAAAGGGGGATGTGCTGCAAGGCGATTAAGTTGGGTAACGCCAGGGTTTTCCCAGTCACGACGT
TGTAAAACGACGGCCAGTGAGCGCGTAGGGATAACAGGGTAATGCGCGCGTAATACGACTCACTATAGGG
CGAATTGGGTACCCAGAGGTGTAAAGTACTTGAGTAATTTTACTTGATTACTGTACTTAAGTATTATTTT
TGGGGATTTTTACTTTACTTGAGTACAATTAAAAATCAATACTTTTACTTTTACTTAATTACATTTTTTT
AGAAAAAAAAGTACTTTTTACTCCTTACAATTTTATTTACAGTCAAAAAGTACTTATTTTTTGGAGATCA
CTTGGGCCCGGCTCGAGCATGCACGCGTGAATTCCCCAATTTTTCTCTGTGAATCTCCTCCCACACACAC
ACCCTTTTTCTCCTGGGCTTCAGCATCCATCGTAACTAGTTAGCTCCACTCACATTATCCACTATTTTAC
TCAAAATGCGAGGATTACTCTTTGCTTTATCTTCAAGAGAAGTGGAGAGAGCCAGACAAAGGAAGAAGAG
GGAGAACAGGAGAGGAGATGAGGGGGGAGATTAGAATGGGGTAAGGGAGAGAACAGGAGCTGAGAAGAGC
GGGAGAGGGGGAGAGAAGGATTCAGACATTCTAAACTCTCTTCCTGAGTGCTATTTAAAGCAGTTTCCAA
CCTGGAGAGAATGTAATGCACAGTTCCTCCATGTGTTTAGTTAAGGACCTCATGAGTCTTGTGGATTTCT
CCACAACCTAAGTGGTTATTATGCTGACCCGAGGGTGTGCCATTTGGTGGGACACTTCATCTTATTGTCC
CTGTTTATGTGTAGCAAGCAAGTTCAGTTCTGTAAGACACTGATTAGAGGGGCAGGAAAATTGTTCTCTA
CTGTGCCTTGTGTACAGCAAGAAGCTGTCCAGTGTTGTTCACATAATTGAATGTGTGGAACTTCCCAGCT
TGCAGGTGGGGTCTTCAGTTCTACCTCAGTCTCTTTGGGAGACTACCACAACTCACCTTGAGTAATTAGA
AAACAGCACAGAAGTGGCTGCGCTTCCTGAAGACTACAAAGGAGCTGTTGCCTGCTTCTCTTAACTCCAT
CTTGGGCTCAGCTGACCCAAAAGCGGCTGTCTTTGTTTACACCAGATTTCAACTTTGCAGGCAATCTTAC
TAAGCAGAGGGAGGCAGTGGGGGATGGTATTGGGGGTGAGTTACTTAGTCCAAGTCCCAGAGCTGAGGGT
GAGGGAGATGCTGTACTTTCTTACCAGCTGTTATGCATCAAGAAGAGGCAGGCTTGTGTAACCCTTTCTT
CTCCTGCACGTTTCAAGCAAAAGCCAGGCACTCACTGAGTTTTGTAAAGATTTTCCCGTGAAGACATACA
CACAGCGTAATTCCATGCAATAATTTCTGTGTAAAGCCCTTAGTGCAGTGTACCATTGTTTGTGTCTGGG
TCTTGAATTGTCACAATTAAGTGTGAGCACACACACAATGTGCTCTTTAGCCAAAGTCATAACACTGCTA
CCTGCTTCCCTTTGAAAGAAAACAGCCATCTTCTCAGGAAATGTAAGGGGGCAAGGGGTGGGGGTTAGGG
GGAAGGACAAGATTGTAAAAAGCCAAAAGCCTAGGGCTTGGAGCTGCTTTGGCCAAGCCTAGAATCTATT
TAAATGCCCTTCCCTGAAGGGTTAAGTGTGGAACACCTCCCAGGAAATGACAAATGGCCAGAGTTCTGCC
CACTCCCTTCCCCCCATCTTCCAGACATCAAATACTTAGGAACTGTTTGGCTTGAAATGGTTCCTGAGAC
TCATACTCACAGAACACATTCTTTTTACTCTCCTCCCCCAGCCCAGTACAGGCTGGAGGTGGCTGGCGGG
GGTAGGGGGGGATGGGTGAAGGGGGCAAGCTTATCGATACCGTCGACCTCGAGGTTCTAGAGCTTGGATC
TGTAAAGAGCCCACGTAGGTGTCCTAAAGTGCTTCCAAACTTGGCAAGGGCGAGAGAGGGCGGGTGGCTG
GGGAGGGCGGAGGTATGCAGACAGGGAGTCAGAGTTCCCCCTCGAAAGCCTCAAAAGTGTCCACGTCCTC
AAAAAGAATGGAACCAATTTAAGAAGCCCCGTAGCCACGTCCCTCCCCCCTCGGCTCCCCCCCCTGCTCC
CCCGCAGTCTCCTCCCAGCACTGAGTCCCGGGCCCCTAGCCCTAGCCCTCCCATTGGTGGAGACGTTTTT
GGAGGCACCCTCCGGCTGGGGAAACTTTTCCCATATAAATAAGGCAGGTCTGGGCTTTATTATTTTAGCA
CCACGGCAGCAGGAGGTTTCGACTAAGTTGGAGGGAACGGTCCACGATTGCCAAGGAATTCGAATTTTAA
GCTGCAGAAGTTGGTCGTGAGGCACTGGGCAGGTAAGTATCAAGGTTACAAGACAGGTTTAAGGAGACCA
ATAGAAACTGGGCTTGTCGAGACAGAGAAGACTCTTGCGTTTCTGATAGGCACCTATTGGTCTTACTGAC
ATCCACTTTGCCTTTCTCTCCACAGGTGTCCACTCCCAGTTCAATTACAGCTCTTAAAATTCCGCCACTA
GAGCCTCTGCTAACCATGTTCATGCCTTCTTCTCTTTCCTACAGCTCCTGGGCAACGTGCTGGTTATTGT
GCTGTCTCATCATTTTGGCAAAGAATTATTCCGCTAGCGCTACCGGTCGCCACCATGGTGAGCAAGGGCG
AGGAGACCACAATGGGCGTAATCAAGCCCGACATGAAGATCAAGCTGAAGATGGAGGGCAACGTGAATGG
CCACGCCTTCGTGATCGAGGGCGAGGGCGAGGGCAAGCCCTACGACGGCACCAACACCATCAACCTGGAG
GTGAAGGAGGGAGCCCCCCTGCCCTTCTCCTACGACATTCTGACCACCGCGTTCGCCTACGGCAACAGGG
CCTTCACCAAGTACCCCGACGACATCCCCAACTACTTCAAGCAGTCCTTCCCCGAGGGCTACTCTTGGGA
GCGCACCATGACCTTCGAGGACAAGGGCATCGTGAAGGTGAAGTCCGACATCTCCATGGAGGAGGACTCC
TTCATCTACGAGATACACCTCAAGGGCGAGAACTTCCCCCCCAACGGCCCCGTGATGCAGAAGAAGACCA
CCGGCTGGGACGCCTCCACCGAGAGGATGTACGTGCGCGACGGCGTGCTGAAGGGCGACGTCAAGCACAA
GCTGCTGCTGGAGGGCGGCGGCCACCACCGCGTTGACTTCAAGACCATCTACAGGGCCAAGAAGGCGGTG
AAGCTGCCCGACTATCACTTTGTGGACCACCGCATCGAGATCCTGAACCACGACAAGGACTACAACAAGG
TGACCGTTTACGAGAGCGCCGTGGCCCGCAATTCCACCGACGGCATGGACGAGCTGTACAAGTCCGGACT
CAGATCTCGAGCTGATCCAAAAAAGAAGAGAAAGGTAGATCCAAAAAAGAAGAGAAAGGTAGATCCAAAA
AAGAAGAGAAAGGTAGGATCCACCGGATCTAGACCCGAGGGCAGAGGAAGTCTTCTAACATGCGGTGACG
TGGAGGAGAATCCCGGCCCACTAGTCATGGCCGGCGATATGAGAGCCGCTAACCTGTGGCCCTCCCCACT
GATGATCAAGAGAAGCAAGAAGAACTCCCTGGCCCTGAGCCTGACCGCTGATCAGATGGTGTCCGCCCTG
CTGGACGCCGAGCCCCCTATCCTGTACAGCGAGTACGACCCCACCAGGCCCTTCAGCGAGGCCAGCATGA
TGGGACTGCTGACAAACCTGGCCGATCGCGAACTGGTGCATATGATCAATTGGGCCAAGCGCGTGCCCGG
ATTCGTGGACCTGACACTGCACGACCAGGTGCACCTGCTGGAATGCGCTTGGCTGGAAATTCTGATGATC
GGCCTCGTGTGGCGGAGCATGGAACATCCTGTGAAGCTGCTGTTCGCCCCCAATCTGCTGCTGGACCGCA
ACCAGGGCAAATGCGTGGAAGGGATGGTCGAAATCTTTGATATGCTGCTCGCCACCAGCAGCAGGTTCAG
AATGATGAACCTCCAGGGCGAAGAGTTCGTCTGCCTGAAGTCCATCATCCTGCTGAACAGCGGCGTGTAC
ACCTTCCTGTCCTCTACCCTGAAGTCCCTCGAGGAAAAGGATCACATCCACAGGGTGCTGGATAAGATCA
CCGATACCCTGATCCATCTCATGGCTAAGGCCGGACTCACACTCCAGCAGCAGCATCAGAGACTCGCTCA
GCTGCTGCTGATCCTGAGCCACATCCGCCACATGTCCAACAAGGGAATGGAACACCTCTACTCTATGAAG
TGTAAAAACGTCGTCCCCCTGTACGATCTGCTGCTCGAGGCCGCCGATGCCCACAGACTGCACGCCCCTA
CAAGCAGAGGCGGCGCTAGCGTGGAAGAGACAGACCAGTCCCACCTGGCCACCGCCGGCAGCACAAGCAG
CCACAGCCTGCAGAAGTACTATATCACCGGCGAGGCCGAGGGCTTCCCCGCTACAGCTGTCGACAATTTA
CTGACCGTACACCAAAATTTGCCTGCATTACCGGTCGATGCAACGAGTGATGAGGTTCGCAAGAACCTGA
TGGACATGTTCAGGGATCGCCAGGCGTTTTCTGAGCATACCTGGAAAATGCTTCTGTCCGTTTGCCGGTC
GTGGGCGGCATGGTGCAAGTTGAATAACCGGAAATGGTTTCCCGCAGAACCTGAAGATGTTCGCGATTAT
CTTCTATATCTTCAGGCGCGCGGTCTGGCAGTAAAAACTATCCAGCAACATTTGGGCCAGCTAAACATGC
TTCATCGTCGGTCCGGGCTGCCACGACCAAGTGACAGCAATGCTGTTTCACTGGTTATGCGGCGGATCCG
AAAAGAAAACGTTGATGCCGGTGAACGTGCAAAACAGGCTCTAGCGTTCGAACGCACTGATTTCGACCAG
GTTCGTTCACTCATGGAAAATAGCGATCGCTGCCAGGATATACGTAATCTGGCATTTCTGGGGATTGCTT
ATAACACCCTGTTACGTATAGCCGAAATTGCCAGGATCAGGGTTAAAGATATCTCACGTACTGACGGTGG
GAGAATGTTAATCCATATTGGCAGAACGAAAACGCTGGTTAGCACCGCAGGTGTAGAGAAGGCACTTAGC
CTGGGGGTAACTAAACTGGTCGAGCGATGGATTTCCGTCTCTGGTGTAGCTGATGATCCGAATAACTACC
TGTTTTGCCGGGTCAGAAAAAATGGTGTTGCCGCGCCATCTGCCACCAGCCAGCTATCAACTCGCGCCCT
GGAAGGGATTTTTGAAGCAACTCATCGATTGATTTACGGCGCTAAGGATGACTCCGGTCAGAGATACCTG
GCCTGGTCTGGACACAGTGCCCGTGTCGGAGCCGCGCGAGATATGGCCCGCGCTGGAGTTTCAATACCGG
AGATCATGCAAGCTGGTGGCTGGACCAATGTAAATATTGTCATGAACTATATCCGTAACCTGGATAGTGA
AACAGGGGCAATGGTGCGCCTGCTGGAAGATGGCGATCTCGAGCCATCTGCTGGAGACATGAGAGCTGCC
AACCTTTGGCCAAGCCCGCTCATGATCAAACGCTCTAAGAAGAACAGCCTGGCCTTGTCCCTGACGGCCG
ACCAGATGGTCAGTGCCTTGTTGGATGCTGAGCCCCCCATACTCTATTCCGAGTATGATCCTACCAGACC
CTTCAGTGAAGCTTCGATGATGGGCTTACTGACCAACCTGGCAGACAGGGAGCTGGTTCACATGATCAAC
TGGGCGAAGAGGGTGCCAGGCTTTGTGGATTTGACCCTCCATGATCAGGTCCACCTTCTAGAATGTGCCT
GGCTAGAGATCCTGATGATTGGTCTCGTCTGGCGCTCCATGGAGCACCCAGTGAAGCTACTGTTTGCTCC
TAACTTGCTCTTGGACAGGAACCAGGGAAAATGTGTAGAGGGCATGGTGGAGATCTTCGACATGCTGCTG
GCTACATCATCTCGGTTCCGCATGATGAATCTGCAGGGAGAGGAGTTTGTGTGCCTCAAATCTATTATTT
TGCTTAATTCTGGAGTGTACACATTTCTGTCCAGCACCCTGAAGTCTCTGGAAGAGAAGGACCATATCCA
CCGAGTCCTGGACAAGATCACAGACACTTTGATCCACCTGATGGCCAAGGCAGGCCTGACCCTGCAGCAG
CAGCACCAGCGGCTGGCCCAGCTCCTCCTCATCCTCTCCCACATCAGGCACATGAGTAACAAAGGCATGG
AGCATCTGTACAGCATGAAGTGCAAGAACGTGGTGCCCCTCTATGACCTGCTGCTGGAGGCGGCGGACGC
CCACCGCCTACATGCGCCCACTAGCCGTGGAGGGGCATCCGTGGAGGAGACGGACCAAAGCCACTTGGCC
ACTGCGGGCTCTACTTCATCGCATTCCTTGCAAAAGTATTACATCACGGGGGAGGCAGAGGGTTTCCCTG
CCACAGCTTAAGATATCACTCCTCAGGTGCAGGCTGCCTATCAGAAGGTGGTGGCTGGTGTGGCCAATGC
CCTGGCTCACAAATACCACTGAGATCTTTTTCCCTCTGCCAAAAATTATGGGGACATCATGAAGCCCCTT
GAGCATCTGACTTCTGGCTAATAAAGGAAATTTATTTTCATTGCAATAGTGTGTTGGAATTTTTTGTGTC
TCTCACTCGGAAGGACATATGGGAGGGCAAATCATTTAAAACATCAGAATGAGCATTTGGTTTAGAGTTT
GGCAACATATGCCCATATGCTGGCTGCCATGAACAAAGGTTGGCTATAAAGAGGTCATCAGTATATGAAA
CAGCCCCCTGCTGTCCATTCCTTATTCCATAGAAAAGCCTTGACTTGAGGTTAGATTTTTTTTATATTTT
GTTTTGTGTTATTTTTTTCTTTAACATCCCTAAAATTTTCCTTACATGTTTTACTAGCCAGATTTTTCCT
CCTCTCCTGACTACTCCCAGTCATAGCTGTCCCTCTTCTCTTATGAAGATCCCTCGACCAGCGGCCGCTA
ATACTCAAGTACAATTTTAATGGAGTACTTTTTTACTTTTACTCAAGTAAGATTCTAGCCAGATACTTTT
ACTTTTAATTGAGTAAAATTTTCCCTAAGTACTTGTACTTTCACTTGAGTAAAATTTTTGAGTACTTTTT
ACACCTCTGCCGCGGTGGAGCTCCAGCTTTTGTTCCCTTTAGTGAGGGTTAATTGCGCGCATTACCCTGT
TATCCCTACGCGCTTGGCGTAATCATGGTCATAGCTGTTTCCTGTGTGAAATTGTTATCCGCTCACAATT
CCACACAACATACGAGCCGGAAGCATAAAGTGTAAAGCCTGGGGTGCCTAATGAGTGAGCTAACTCACAT
TAATTGCGTTGCGCTCACTGCCCGCTTTCCAGTCGGGAAACCTGTCGTGCCAGCTGCATTAATGAATCGG
CCAACGCGCGGGGAGAGGCGGTTTGCGTATTGGGCGCTCTTCCGCTTCCTCGCTCACTGACTCGCTGCGC
TCGGTCGTTCGGCTGCGGCGAGCGGTATCAGCTCACTCAAAGGCGGTAATACGGTTATCCACAGAATCAG
GGGATAACGCAGGAAAGAACATGTGAGCAAAAGGCCAGCAAAAGGCCAGGAACCGTAAAAAGGCCGCGTT
GCTGGCGTTTTTCCATAGGCTCCGCCCCCCTGACGAGCATCACAAAAATCGACGCTCAAGTCAGAGGTGG
CGAAACCCGACAGGACTATAAAGATACCAGGCGTTTCCCCCTGGAAGCTCCCTCGTGCGCTCTCCTGTTC
CGACCCTGCCGCTTACCGGATACCTGTCCGCCTTTCTCCCTTCGGGAAGCGTGGCGCTTTCTCATAGCTC
ACGCTGTAGGTATCTCAGTTCGGTGTAGGTCGTTCGCTCCAAGCTGGGCTGTGTGCACGAACCCCCCGTT
CAGCCCGACCGCTGCGCCTTATCCGGTAACTATCGTCTTGAGTCCAACCCGGTAAGACACGACTTATCGC
CACTGGCAGCAGCCACTGGTAACAGGATTAGCAGAGCGAGGTATGTAGGCGGTGCTACAGAGTTCTTGAA
GTGGTGGCCTAACTACGGCTACACTAGAAGGACAGTATTTGGTATCTGCGCTCTGCTGAAGCCAGTTACC
TTCGGAAAAAGAGTTGGTAGCTCTTGATCCGGCAAACAAACCACCGCTGGTAGCGGTGGTTTTTTTGTTT
GCAAGCAGCAGATTACGCGCAGAAAAAAAGGATCTCAAGAAGATCCTTTGATCTTTTCTACGGGGTCTGA
CGCTCAGTGGAACGAAAACTCACGTTAAGGGATTTTGGTCATGAGATTATCAAAAAGGATCTTCACCTAG
ATCCTTTTAAATTAAAAATGAAGTTTTAAATCAATCTAAAGTATATATGAGTAAACTTGGTCTGACAGTT
ACCAATGCTTAATCAGTGAGGCACCTATCTCAGCGATCTGTCTATTTCGTTCATCCATAGTTGCCTGACT
CCCCGTCGTGTAGATAACTACGATACGGGAGGGCTTACCATCTGGCCCCAGTGCTGCAATGATACCGCGA
GACCCACGCTCACCGGCTCCAGATTTATCAGCAATAAACCAGCCAGCCGGAAGGGCCGAGCGCAGAAGTG
GTCCTGCAACTTTATCCGCCTCCATCCAGTCTATTAATTGTTGCCGGGAAGCTAGAGTAAGTAGTTCGCC
AGTTAATAGTTTGCGCAACGTTGTTGCCATTGCTACAGGCATCGTGGTGTCACGCTCGTCGTTTGGTATG
GCTTCATTCAGCTCCGGTTCCCAACGATCAAGGCGAGTTACATGATCCCCCATGTTGTGCAAAAAAGCGG
TTAGCTCCTTCGGTCCTCCGATCGTTGTCAGAAGTAAGTTGGCCGCAGTGTTATCACTCATGGTTATGGC
AGCACTGCATAATTCTCTTACTGTCATGCCATCCGTAAGATGCTTTTCTGTGACTGGTGAGTACTCAACC
AAGTCATTCTGAGAATAGTGTATGCGGCGACCGAGTTGCTCTTGCCCGGCGTCAATACGGGATAATACCG
CGCCACATAGCAGAACTTTAAAAGTGCTCATCATTGGAAAACGTTCTTCGGGGCGAAAACTCTCAAGGAT
CTTACCGCTGTTGAGATCCAGTTCGATGTAACCCACTCGTGCACCCAACTGATCTTCAGCATCTTTTACT
TTCACCAGCGTTTCTGGGTGAGCAAAAACAGGAAGGCAAAATGCCGCAAAAAAGGGAATAAGGGCGACAC
GGAAATGTTGAATACTCATACTCTTCCTTTTTCAATATTATTGAAGCATTTATCAGGGTTATTGTCTCAT
GAGCGGATACATATTTGAATGTATTTAGAAAAATAAACAAATAGGGGTTCCGCGCACATTTCCCCGAAAA
GTGCCAC
